Addgene plasmid #119674: pFGRNA-AsCpf1-SpCas9
Purpose: (Empty Backbone) Empty vector for cloning AsCpf1-SpCas9 fgRNA
Depositing lab: Yongsub Kim. Depositing organization: University of Ulsan (University and College of Medicine). Publication: Publisher Correction: Fusion guide RNAs for orthogonal gene manipulation with Cas9 and Cpf1. Kweon J, Jang AH, Kim DE, Yang JW, Yoon M, Rim Shin H, Kim JS, Kim Y. Nat Commun. 2018 Jan 16;9(1):303. doi: 10.1038/s41467-017-02686-8. PubMed 29335559.
Backbone
  Vector backbone: pFGRNA
  Backbone manufacturer: Yongsub Kim
  Backbone size (bp): 3161
  Vector type: Mammalian Expression, CRISPR
Growth in bacteria
  Bacterial resistance: Ampicillin, 100 μg/mL
  Growth temperature: 37°C
  Growth strain: DH5alpha
  Copy number: High Copy
Gene/Insert
  Cloning method: Restriction Enzyme
Terms and licenses: Academic/Nonprofit Terms; Industry Terms: Not Available to Industry
How to cite: pFGRNA-AsCpf1-SpCas9 was a gift from Yongsub Kim (Addgene plasmid # 119674 ; http://n2t.net/addgene:119674 ; RRID:Addgene_119674)
