[The description below was written by a language model from this plasmid's Addgene catalogue record, the feature table of its GenBank file and pLannotate feature annotations shown in this document.]
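Description:
pFGRNA-AsCpf1-SpCas9 is a small (3,161 bp) empty cloning vector for expressing fusion guide RNAs (fgRNAs) in mammalian cells, in which a single transcript is intended to serve both AsCpf1 and SpCas9. It carries no nuclease gene and no mammalian selection marker or reporter, so it supplies only the guide RNA component. In E. coli it is maintained at high copy from a ColE1/pUC-type origin and selected with ampicillin through the bla gene and its own promoter.

The expression unit begins with the human U6 promoter, an RNA polymerase III promoter suited to short, uncapped transcripts such as guide RNAs. Between this promoter and an annotated Streptococcus pyogenes Cas9 gRNA scaffold lies a roughly 700 bp stretch containing a lacZα cassette in reverse orientation, with the lac promoter, lac operator and a pUC18/19 multiple cloning site. Its position suggests a placeholder that is removed by restriction-enzyme cloning when guide sequences are inserted, possibly allowing blue/white discrimination of recombinants, although the record does not state this or name the enzymes used. No AsCpf1 direct repeat or scaffold is annotated in either feature table, so the record does not show where the Cpf1-recognised portion of the fgRNA resides or whether it is added with the insert.

The two feature tables describe the same sequence with coordinates offset by about 83 bp. The short Rev, rop, bom, CMV enhancer and lacI fragments flagged by the automated annotation are small partial matches, most likely backbone remnants or chance hits rather than functional elements. The vector is used to build fgRNAs for orthogonal gene manipulation with Cas9 and Cpf1, with the nucleases supplied separately.
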