LOCUS       Exported 3161 bp ds-DNA circular SYN 13-MAY-2021
DEFINITION  Empty vector for cloning AsCpf1-SpCas9 fgRNA.
ACCESSION   .
VERSION     .
KEYWORDS    pFGRNA-AsCpf1-SpCas9
SOURCE      synthetic DNA construct
  ORGANISM  synthetic DNA construct
REFERENCE   1 (bases 1 to 3161)
  AUTHORS   Kweon J, Jang AH, Kim DE, Yang JW, Yoon M, Rim Shin H, Kim JS, Kim Y
  TITLE     Publisher Correction: Fusion guide RNAs for orthogonal gene
            manipulation with Cas9 and Cpf1.
  JOURNAL   Nat Commun. 2018 Jan 16;9(1):303. doi: 10.1038/s41467-017-02686-8.
  PUBMED    29335559
REFERENCE   2 (bases 1 to 3161)
  AUTHORS   .
  TITLE     Direct Submission
  JOURNAL   Exported May 13, 2021 from SnapGene Server 1.1.58
            http://www.snapgene.com
FEATURES             Location/Qualifiers
     source          1..3161
                     /organism="synthetic DNA construct"
                     /mol_type="other DNA"
     promoter        1..241
                     /label=U6 promoter
                     /note="RNA polymerase III promoter for human U6 snRNA"
     primer_bind     1..21
                     /label=hU6-F
                     /note="Human U6 promoter, forward primer"
     primer_bind     172..191
                     /label=LKO.1 5'
                     /note="Human U6 promoter, forward primer"
     primer_bind     344..362
                     /label=pBRforEco
                     /note="pBR322 vectors, upsteam of EcoRI site, forward
                     primer"
     primer_bind     complement(400..422)
                     /label=pGEX 3'
                     /note="pGEX vectors, reverse primer"
     CDS             complement(517..834)
                     /codon_start=1
                     /gene="lacZ fragment"
                     /product="LacZ-alpha fragment of beta-galactosidase"
                     /label=lacZ-alpha
                     /translation="MITNSSSVPGDPLESTCRHASLALAVVLQRRDWENPGVTQLNRLA
                     AHPPFASWRNSEEARTDRPSQQLRSLNGEWRLMRYFLLTHLCGISHRIWCTLSTICSDA
                     A"
     primer_bind     522..541
                     /label=pRS-marker
                     /note="pRS vectors, use to sequence yeast selectable
                     marker"
     primer_bind     735..757
                     /label=M13/pUC Forward
                     /note="In lacZ gene"
     primer_bind     749..766
                     /label=M13 Forward
                     /note="In lacZ gene. Also called M13-F20 or M13 (-21)
                     Forward"
     primer_bind     750..766
                     /label=M13 fwd
                     /note="common sequencing primer, one of multiple similar
                     variants"
     misc_feature    770..826
                     /label=MCS
                     /note="pUC18/19 multiple cloning site"
     primer_bind     complement(835..851)
                     /label=M13 rev
                     /note="common sequencing primer, one of multiple similar
                     variants"
     primer_bind     complement(835..851)
                     /label=M13 Reverse
                     /note="In lacZ gene. Also called M13-rev"
     primer_bind     complement(848..870)
                     /label=M13/pUC Reverse
                     /note="In lacZ gene"
     protein_bind    859..875
                     /label=lac operator
                     /bound_moiety="lac repressor encoded by lacI"
                     /note="The lac repressor binds to the lac operator to
                     inhibit transcription in E. coli. This inhibition can be
                     relieved by adding lactose or
                     isopropyl-beta-D-thiogalactopyranoside (IPTG)."
     promoter        complement(883..913)
                     /label=lac promoter
                     /note="promoter for the E. coli lac operon"
     misc_RNA        943..1018
                     /label=gRNA scaffold
                     /note="guide RNA scaffold for the Streptococcus pyogenes
                     CRISPR/Cas9 system"
     primer_bind     complement(1152..1169)
                     /label=L4440
                     /note="L4440 vector, forward primer"
     rep_origin      complement(1323..1911)
                     /direction=LEFT
                     /label=ori
                     /note="high-copy-number ColE1/pMB1/pBR322/pUC origin of
                     replication"
     primer_bind     complement(1403..1422)
                     /label=pBR322ori-F
                     /note="pBR322 origin, forward primer"
     CDS             complement(2082..2942)
                     /codon_start=1
                     /gene="bla"
                     /product="beta-lactamase"
                     /label=AmpR
                     /note="confers resistance to ampicillin, carbenicillin, and
                     related antibiotics"
                     /translation="MSIQHFRVALIPFFAAFCLPVFAHPETLVKVKDAEDQLGARVGYI
                     ELDLNSGKILESFRPEERFPMMSTFKVLLCGAVLSRIDAGQEQLGRRIHYSQNDLVEYS
                     PVTEKHLTDGMTVRELCSAAITMSDNTAANLLLTTIGGPKELTAFLHNMGDHVTRLDRW
                     EPELNEAIPNDERDTTMPVAMATTLRKLLTGELLTLASRQQLIDWMEADKVAGPLLRSA
                     LPAGWFIADKSGAGERGSRGIIAALGPDGKPSRIVVIYTTGSQATMDERNRQIAEIGAS
                     LIKHW"
     primer_bind     2705..2724
                     /label=Amp-R
                     /note="Ampicillin resistance gene, reverse primer"
     promoter        complement(2943..3047)
                     /gene="bla"
                     /label=AmpR promoter
ORIGIN
        1 gagggcctat ttcccatgat tccttcatat ttgcatatac gatacaaggc tgttagagag
       61 ataattggaa ttaatttgac tgtaaacaca aagatattag tacaaaatac gtgacgtaga
      121 aagtaataat ttcttgggta gtttgcagtt ttaaaattat gttttaaaat ggactatcat
      181 atgcttaccg taacttgaaa gtatttcgat ttcttggctt tatatatctt gtggaaagga
      241 cgaaacaccg taatttctac tcttgtagat ggagaccaca tttccccgaa aagtgccacc
      301 tgacgtctaa gaaaccatta ttatcatgac attaacctat aaaaataggc gtatcacgag
      361 gccctttcgt ctcgcgcgtt tcggtgatga cggtgaaaac ctctgacaca tgcagctccc
      421 ggagacggtc acagcttgtc tgtaagcgga tgccgggagc agacaagccc gtcagggcgc
      481 gtcagcgggt gttggcgggt gtcggggctg gcttaactat gcggcatcag agcagattgt
      541 actgagagtg caccatatgc ggtgtgaaat accgcacaga tgcgtaagga gaaaataccg
      601 catcaggcgc cattcgccat tcaggctgcg caactgttgg gaagggcgat cggtgcgggc
      661 ctcttcgcta ttacgccagc tggcgaaagg gggatgtgct gcaaggcgat taagttgggt
      721 aacgccaggg ttttcccagt cacgacgttg taaaacgacg gccagtgcca agcttgcatg
      781 cctgcaggtc gactctagag gatccccggg taccgagctc gaattcgtaa tcatgtcata
      841 gctgtttcct gtgtgaaatt gttatccgct cacaattcca cacaacatac gagccggaag
      901 cataaagtgt aaagcctggg gtgcctaata gatccggtct ccgttttaga gctagaaata
      961 gcaagttaaa ataaggctag tccgttatca acttgaaaaa gtggcaccga gtcggtgctt
     1021 ttttctagat tcgcgatgta cgggccagat atacgcgttg acattgatta ttgactagtt
     1081 gtcttcctgc attaatgaat cggccaacgc gcggggagag gcggtttgcg tattgggcgc
     1141 tcttccgctt cctcgctcac tgactcgctg cgctcggtcg ttcggctgcg gcgagcggta
     1201 tcagctcact caaaggcggt aatacggtta tccacagaat caggggataa cgcaggaaag
     1261 aacatgtgag caaaaggcca gcaaaaggcc aggaaccgta aaaaggccgc gttgctggcg
     1321 tttttccata ggctccgccc ccctgacgag catcacaaaa atcgacgctc aagtcagagg
     1381 tggcgaaacc cgacaggact ataaagatac caggcgtttc cccctggaag ctccctcgtg
     1441 cgctctcctg ttccgaccct gccgcttacc ggatacctgt ccgcctttct cccttcggga
     1501 agcgtggcgc tttctcatag ctcacgctgt aggtatctca gttcggtgta ggtcgttcgc
     1561 tccaagctgg gctgtgtgca cgaacccccc gttcagcccg accgctgcgc cttatccggt
     1621 aactatcgtc ttgagtccaa cccggtaaga cacgacttat cgccactggc agcagccact
     1681 ggtaacagga ttagcagagc gaggtatgta ggcggtgcta cagagttctt gaagtggtgg
     1741 cctaactacg gctacactag aagaacagta tttggtatct gcgctctgct gaagccagtt
     1801 accttcggaa aaagagttgg tagctcttga tccggcaaac aaaccaccgc tggtagcggt
     1861 ggtttttttg tttgcaagca gcagattacg cgcagaaaaa aaggatctca agaagatcct
     1921 ttgatctttt ctacggggtc tgacgctcag tggaacgaaa actcacgtta agggattttg
     1981 gtcatgagat tatcaaaaag gatcttcacc tagatccttt taaattaaaa atgaagtttt
     2041 aaatcaatct aaagtatata tgagtaaact tggtctgaca gttaccaatg cttaatcagt
     2101 gaggcaccta tctcagcgat ctgtctattt cgttcatcca tagttgcctg actccccgtc
     2161 gtgtagataa ctacgatacg ggagggctta ccatctggcc ccagtgctgc aatgataccg
     2221 cgagatccac gctcaccggc tccagattta tcagcaataa accagccagc cggaagggcc
     2281 gagcgcagaa gtggtcctgc aactttatcc gcctccatcc agtctattaa ttgttgccgg
     2341 gaagctagag taagtagttc gccagttaat agtttgcgca acgttgttgc cattgctaca
     2401 ggcatcgtgg tgtcacgctc gtcgtttggt atggcttcat tcagctccgg ttcccaacga
     2461 tcaaggcgag ttacatgatc ccccatgttg tgcaaaaaag cggttagctc cttcggtcct
     2521 ccgatcgttg tcagaagtaa gttggccgca gtgttatcac tcatggttat ggcagcactg
     2581 cataattctc ttactgtcat gccatccgta agatgctttt ctgtgactgg tgagtactca
     2641 accaagtcat tctgagaata gtgtatgcgg cgaccgagtt gctcttgccc ggcgtcaata
     2701 cgggataata ccgcgccaca tagcagaact ttaaaagtgc tcatcattgg aaaacgttct
     2761 tcggggcgaa aactctcaag gatcttaccg ctgttgagat ccagttcgat gtaacccact
     2821 cgtgcaccca actgatcttc agcatctttt actttcacca gcgtttctgg gtgagcaaaa
     2881 acaggaaggc aaaatgccgc aaaaaaggga ataagggcga cacggaaatg ttgaatactc
     2941 atactcttcc tttttcaata ttattgaagc atttatcagg gttattgtct catgagcgga
     3001 tacatatttg aatgtattta gaaaaataaa caaatagggg ttccgcgcac atttccccga
     3061 aaagtgccac ctgacgtcga cgaagactca attgtcgatt agtgaacgga tctcgacggt
     3121 atcgatcacg agactagcct cgagcggccg cccccttcac c
//
