Features (pLannotate 1.2.2; 14 found; start..end, strand, type, name):
     17..34      +  CDS            Rev (fragment): human immunodeficiency virus 1 (HIV-1) Rev protein; rev; enhances nuclear export of unspliced and incompletely spliced viral mRNAs
     84..324     +  promoter       U6 promoter: RNA polymerase III promoter for human U6 snRNA
    454..489     +  CDS            rop (fragment): Rop protein, which maintains plasmids at low copy number; rop
    591..690     +  misc_feature   bom (fragment): basis of mobility region from pBR322
    696..850     -  CDS            lacZα (fragment): LacZα fragment of β-galactosidase; lacZ fragment
    853..909     -  misc_feature   MCS: pUC18/19 multiple cloning site
    942..958     -  protein_bind   lac operator: The lac repressor binds to the lac operator to inhibit transcription in E. coli. This inhibition can be relieved by adding lactose or isopropyl-β-D-thiogalactopyranoside (IPTG). lac repressor encoded by lacI
    966..996     -  promoter       lac promoter: promoter for the E. coli lac operon
   1026..1101    +  misc_RNA       gRNA scaffold: guide RNA scaffold for the Streptococcus pyogenes CRISPR/Cas9 system
   1143..1163    +  enhancer       CMV enhancer (fragment): human cytomegalovirus immediate early enhancer
   1170..1223    -  CDS            lacI (fragment): lac repressor; lacI; The lac repressor binds to the lac operator to inhibit transcription in E. coli. This inhibition can be relieved by adding lactose or isopropyl-β-D-thiogalactopyranoside (IPTG).
   1406..1994    -  rep_origin     ori: high-copy-number ColE1/pMB1/pBR322/pUC origin of replication
   2165..3025    -  CDS            AmpR: β-lactamase; bla; confers resistance to ampicillin, carbenicillin, and related antibiotics
   3026..3130    -  promoter       AmpR promoter: bla
>Addgene plasmid #119674 | pFGRNA-AsCpf1-SpCas9 | depositor full sequence | sequence record 226262 | pFGRNA-AsCpf1-SpCas9 sequence 3161 bps
GACGAAGACTCAATTGTCGATTAGTGAACGGATCTCGACGGTATCGATCACGAGACTAGCCTCGAGCGGC
CGCCCCCTTCACCGAGGGCCTATTTCCCATGATTCCTTCATATTTGCATATACGATACAAGGCTGTTAGA
GAGATAATTGGAATTAATTTGACTGTAAACACAAAGATATTAGTACAAAATACGTGACGTAGAAAGTAAT
AATTTCTTGGGTAGTTTGCAGTTTTAAAATTATGTTTTAAAATGGACTATCATATGCTTACCGTAACTTG
AAAGTATTTCGATTTCTTGGCTTTATATATCTTGTGGAAAGGACGAAACACCGTAATTTCTACTCTTGTA
GATGGAGACCACATTTCCCCGAAAAGTGCCACCTGACGTCTAAGAAACCATTATTATCATGACATTAACC
TATAAAAATAGGCGTATCACGAGGCCCTTTCGTCTCGCGCGTTTCGGTGATGACGGTGAAAACCTCTGAC
ACATGCAGCTCCCGGAGACGGTCACAGCTTGTCTGTAAGCGGATGCCGGGAGCAGACAAGCCCGTCAGGG
CGCGTCAGCGGGTGTTGGCGGGTGTCGGGGCTGGCTTAACTATGCGGCATCAGAGCAGATTGTACTGAGA
GTGCACCATATGCGGTGTGAAATACCGCACAGATGCGTAAGGAGAAAATACCGCATCAGGCGCCATTCGC
CATTCAGGCTGCGCAACTGTTGGGAAGGGCGATCGGTGCGGGCCTCTTCGCTATTACGCCAGCTGGCGAA
AGGGGGATGTGCTGCAAGGCGATTAAGTTGGGTAACGCCAGGGTTTTCCCAGTCACGACGTTGTAAAACG
ACGGCCAGTGCCAAGCTTGCATGCCTGCAGGTCGACTCTAGAGGATCCCCGGGTACCGAGCTCGAATTCG
TAATCATGTCATAGCTGTTTCCTGTGTGAAATTGTTATCCGCTCACAATTCCACACAACATACGAGCCGG
AAGCATAAAGTGTAAAGCCTGGGGTGCCTAATAGATCCGGTCTCCGTTTTAGAGCTAGAAATAGCAAGTT
AAAATAAGGCTAGTCCGTTATCAACTTGAAAAAGTGGCACCGAGTCGGTGCTTTTTTCTAGATTCGCGAT
GTACGGGCCAGATATACGCGTTGACATTGATTATTGACTAGTTGTCTTCCTGCATTAATGAATCGGCCAA
CGCGCGGGGAGAGGCGGTTTGCGTATTGGGCGCTCTTCCGCTTCCTCGCTCACTGACTCGCTGCGCTCGG
TCGTTCGGCTGCGGCGAGCGGTATCAGCTCACTCAAAGGCGGTAATACGGTTATCCACAGAATCAGGGGA
TAACGCAGGAAAGAACATGTGAGCAAAAGGCCAGCAAAAGGCCAGGAACCGTAAAAAGGCCGCGTTGCTG
GCGTTTTTCCATAGGCTCCGCCCCCCTGACGAGCATCACAAAAATCGACGCTCAAGTCAGAGGTGGCGAA
ACCCGACAGGACTATAAAGATACCAGGCGTTTCCCCCTGGAAGCTCCCTCGTGCGCTCTCCTGTTCCGAC
CCTGCCGCTTACCGGATACCTGTCCGCCTTTCTCCCTTCGGGAAGCGTGGCGCTTTCTCAATGCTCACGC
TGTAGGTATCTCAGTTCGGTGTAGGTCGTTCGCTCCAAGCTGGGCTGTGTGCACGAACCCCCCGTTCAGC
CCGACCGCTGCGCCTTATCCGGTAACTATCGTCTTGAGTCCAACCCGGTAAGACACGACTTATCGCCACT
GGCAGCAGCCACTGGTAACAGGATTAGCAGAGCGAGGTATGTAGGCGGTGCTACAGAGTTCTTGAAGTGG
TGGCCTAACTACGGCTACACTAGAAGGACAGTATTTGGTATCTGCGCTCTGCTGAAGCCAGTTACCTTCG
GAAAAAGAGTTGGTAGCTCTTGATCCGGCAAACAAACCACCGCTGGTAGCGGTGGTTTTTTTGTTTGCAA
GCAGCAGATTACGCGCAGAAAAAAAGGATCTCAAGAAGATCCTTTGATCTTTTCTACGGGGTCTGACGCT
CAGTGGAACGAAAACTCACGTTAAGGGATTTTGGTCATGAGATTATCAAAAAGGATCTTCACCTAGATCC
TTTTAAATTAAAAATGAAGTTTTAAATCAATCTAAAGTATATATGAGTAAACTTGGTCTGACAGTTACCA
ATGCTTAATCAGTGAGGCACCTATCTCAGCGATCTGTCTATTTCGTTCATCCATAGTTGCCTGACTCCCC
GTCGTGTAGATAACTACGATACGGGAGGGCTTACCATCTGGCCCCAGTGCTGCAATGATACCGCGAGATC
CACGCTCACCGGCTCCAGATTTATCAGCAATAAACCAGCCAGCCGGAAGGGCCGAGCGCAGAAGTGGTCC
TGCAACTTTATCCGCCTCCATCCAGTCTATTAATTGTTGCCGGGAAGCTAGAGTAAGTAGTTCGCCAGTT
AATAGTTTGCGCAACGTTGTTGCCATTGCTACAGGCATCGTGGTGTCACGCTCGTCGTTTGGTATGGCTT
CATTCAGCTCCGGTTCCCAACGATCAAGGCGAGTTACATGATCCCCCATGTTGTGCAAAAAAGCGGTTAG
CTCCTTCGGTCCTCCGATCGTTGTCAGAAGTAAGTTGGCCGCAGTGTTATCACTCATGGTTATGGCAGCA
CTGCATAATTCTCTTACTGTCATGCCATCCGTAAGATGCTTTTCTGTGACTGGTGAGTACTCAACCAAGT
CATTCTGAGAATAGTGTATGCGGCGACCGAGTTGCTCTTGCCCGGCGTCAATACGGGATAATACCGCGCC
ACATAGCAGAACTTTAAAAGTGCTCATCATTGGAAAACGTTCTTCGGGGCGAAAACTCTCAAGGATCTTA
CCGCTGTTGAGATCCAGTTCGATGTAACCCACTCGTGCACCCAACTGATCTTCAGCATCTTTTACTTTCA
CCAGCGTTTCTGGGTGAGCAAAAACAGGAAGGCAAAATGCCGCAAAAAAGGGAATAAGGGCGACACGGAA
ATGTTGAATACTCATACTCTTCCTTTTTCAATATTATTGAAGCATTTATCAGGGTTATTGTCTCATGAGC
GGATACATATTTGAATGTATTTAGAAAAATAAACAAATAGGGGTTCCGCGCACATTTCCCCGAAAAGTGC
CACCTGACGTC
